>Addgene plasmid #232721 | p2T-CMV-EA-evoAPOBEC1max_NG-BlastR | addgene full sequence | sequence record 463541 | Addgene NGS Result
GGCAGCAGCTGCCTGAGAAGTACAAAGAGATTTTCTTCGACCAGAGCAAGAACGGCTACGCCGGCTACAT
TGACGGCGGAGCCAGCCAGGAAGAGTTCTACAAGTTCATCAAGCCCATCCTGGAAAAGATGGACGGCACC
GAGGAACTGCTCGTGAAGCTGAACAGAGAGGACCTGCTGCGGAAGCAGCGGACCTTCGACAACGGCAGCA
TCCCCCACCAGATCCACCTGGGAGAGCTGCACGCCATTCTGCGGCGGCAGGAAGATTTTTACCCATTCCT
GAAGGACAACCGGGAAAAGATCGAGAAGATCCTGACCTTCCGCATCCCCTACTACGTGGGCCCTCTGGCC
AGGGGAAACAGCAGATTCGCCTGGATGACCAGAAAGAGCGAGGAAACCATCACCCCCTGGAACTTCGAGG
AAGTGGTGGACAAGGGCGCTTCCGCCCAGAGCTTCATCGAGCGGATGACCAACTTCGATAAGAACCTGCC
CAACGAGAAGGTGCTGCCCAAGCACAGCCTGCTGTACGAGTACTTCACCGTGTATAACGAGCTGACCAAA
GTGAAATACGTGACCGAGGGAATGAGAAAGCCCGCCTTCCTGAGCGGCGAGCAGAAAAAGGCCATCGTGG
ACCTGCTGTTCAAGACCAACCGGAAAGTGACCGTGAAGCAGCTGAAAGAGGACTACTTCAAGAAAATCGA
GTGCTTCGACTCCGTGGAAATCTCCGGCGTGGAAGATCGGTTCAACGCCTCCCTGGGCACATACCACGAT
CTGCTGAAAATTATCAAGGACAAGGACTTCCTGGACAATGAGGAAAACGAGGACATTCTGGAAGATATCG
TGCTGACCCTGACACTGTTTGAGGACAGAGAGATGATCGAGGAACGGCTGAAAACCTATGCCCACCTGTT
CGACGACAAAGTGATGAAGCAGCTGAAGCGGCGGAGATACACCGGCTGGGGCAGGCTGAGCCGGAAGCTG
ATCAACGGCATCCGGGACAAGCAGTCCGGCAAGACAATCCTGGATTTCCTGAAGTCCGACGGCTTCGCCA
ACAGAAACTTCATGCAGCTGATCCACGACGACAGCCTGACCTTTAAAGAGGACATCCAGAAAGCCCAGGT
GTCCGGCCAGGGCGATAGCCTGCACGAGCACATTGCCAATCTGGCCGGCAGCCCCGCCATTAAGAAGGGC
ATCCTGCAGACAGTGAAGGTGGTGGACGAGCTCGTGAAAGTGATGGGCCGGCACAAGCCCGAGAACATCG
TGATCGAAATGGCCAGAGAGAACCAGACCACCCAGAAGGGACAGAAGAACAGCCGCGAGAGAATGAAGCG
GATCGAAGAGGGCATCAAAGAGCTGGGCAGCCAGATCCTGAAAGAACACCCCGTGGAAAACACCCAGCTG
CAGAACGAGAAGCTGTACCTGTACTACCTGCAGAATGGGCGGGATATGTACGTGGACCAGGAACTGGACA
TCAACCGGCTGTCCGACTACGATGTGGACCATATCGTGCCTCAGAGCTTTCTGAAGGACGACTCCATCGA
CAACAAGGTGCTGACCAGAAGCGACAAGAACCGGGGCAAGAGCGACAACGTGCCCTCCGAAGAGGTCGTG
AAGAAGATGAAGAACTACTGGCGGCAGCTGCTGAACGCCAAGCTGATTACCCAGAGAAAGTTCGACAATC
TGACCAAGGCCGAGAGAGGCGGCCTGAGCGAACTGGATAAGGCCGGCTTCATCAAGAGACAGCTGGTGGA
AACCCGGCAGATCACAAAGCACGTGGCACAGATCCTGGACTCCCGGATGAACACTAAGTACGACGAGAAT
GACAAGCTGATCCGGGAAGTGAAAGTGATCACCCTGAAGTCCAAGCTGGTGTCCGATTTCCGGAAGGATT
TCCAGTTTTACAAAGTGCGCGAGATCAACAACTACCACCACGCCCACGACGCCTACCTGAACGCCGTCGT
GGGAACCGCCCTGATCAAAAAGTACCCTAAGCTGGAAAGCGAGTTCGTGTACGGCGACTACAAGGTGTAC
GACGTGCGGAAGATGATCGCCAAGAGCGAGCAGGAAATCGGCAAGGCTACCGCCAAGTACTTCTTCTACA
GCAACATCATGAACTTTTTCAAGACCGAGATTACCCTGGCCAACGGCGAGATCCGGAAGCGGCCTCTGAT
CGAGACAAACGGCGAAACCGGGGAGATCGTGTGGGATAAGGGCCGGGATTTTGCCACCGTGCGGAAAGTG
CTGAGCATGCCCCAAGTGAATATCGTGAAAAAGACCGAGGTGCAGACAGGCGGCTTCAGCAAAGAGTCTA
TCCGGCCCAAGAGGAACAGCGATAAGCTGATCGCCAGAAAGAAGGACTGGGACCCTAAGAAGTACGGCGG
CTTCGTCAGCCCCACCGTGGCCTATTCTGTGCTGGTGGTGGCCAAAGTGGAAAAGGGCAAGTCCAAGAAA
CTGAAGAGTGTGAAAGAGCTGCTGGGGATCACCATCATGGAAAGAAGCAGCTTCGAGAAGAATCCCATCG
ACTTTCTGGAAGCCAAGGGCTACAAAGAAGTGAAAAAGGACCTGATCATCAAGCTGCCTAAGTACTCCCT
GTTCGAGCTGGAAAACGGCCGGAAGAGAATGCTGGCCTCTGCCCGCTTCCTGCAGAAGGGAAACGAACTG
GCCCTGCCCTCCAAATATGTGAACTTCCTGTACCTGGCCAGCCACTATGAGAAGCTGAAGGGCTCCCCCG
AGGATAATGAGCAGAAACAGCTGTTTGTGGAACAGCACAAGCACTACCTGGACGAGATCATCGAGCAGAT
CAGCGAGTTCTCCAAGAGAGTGATCCTGGCCGACGCTAATCTGGACAAAGTGCTGTCCGCCTACAACAAG
CACCGGGATAAGCCCATCAGAGAGCAGGCCGAGAATATCATCCACCTGTTTACCCTGACCAATCTGGGAG
CCCCTCGCGCCTTCAAGTACTTTGACACCACCATCGACCGGAAGGTGTACCGCAGCACCAAAGAGGTGCT
GGACGCCACCCTGATCCACCAGAGCATCACCGGCCTGTACGAGACACGGATCGACCTGTCTCAGCTGGGA
GGTGACAGCGGCGGGAGCGGCGGGAGCGGGGGGAGCACTAATCTGAGCGACATCATTGAGAAGGAGACTG
GGAAACAGCTGGTCATTCAGGAGTCCATCCTGATGCTGCCTGAGGAGGTGGAGGAAGTGATCGGCAACAA
GCCAGAGTCTGACATCCTGGTGCACACCGCCTACGACGAGTCCACAGATGAGAATGTGATGCTGCTGACC
TCTGACGCCCCCGAGTATAAGCCTTGGGCCCTGGTCATCCAGGATTCTAACGGCGAGAATAAGATCAAGA
TGCTGAGCGGAGGATCCGGAGGATCTGGAGGCAGCACCAACCTGTCTGACATCATCGAGAAGGAGACAGG
CAAGCAGCTGGTCATCCAGGAGAGCATCCTGATGCTGCCCGAAGAAGTCGAAGAAGTGATCGGAAACAAG
CCTGAGAGCGATATCCTGGTCCATACCGCCTACGACGAGAGTACCGACGAAAATGTGATGCTGCTGACAT
CCGACGCCCCAGAGTATAAGCCCTGGGCTCTGGTCATCCAGGATTCCAACGGAGAGAACAAAATCAAAAT
GCTGTCTGGCGGCTCAAAAAGAACCGCCGACGGCAGCGAATTCGAGCCCAAGAAGAAGAGGAAAGTCTAA
CCGGTCATCATCACCATCACCATTGAGTTTAAACCCGCTGATCAGCCTCGACTGTGCCTTCTAGTTGCCA
GCCATCTGTTGTTTGCCCCTCCCCCGTGCCTTCCTTGACCCTGGAAGGTGCCACTCCCACTGTCCTTTCC
TAATAAAATGAGGAAATTGCATCGCATTGTCTGAGTAGGTGTCATTCTATTCTGGGGGGTGGGGTGGGGC
AGGACAGCAAGGGGGAGGATTGGGAAGACAATAGCAGGCATGCTGGGGATGCGGTGGGCTCTATGGCTTC
TGAGGCGGAAAGAACCAGCTGGGGCTCGATACCGTCGACCTCTAGCTAGAGCTTGGCGTAATCATGGTCA
TAGCTGTTTCCTGTGTGAAATTGTTATCCGCTCACAATTCCACACAACATACGAGCCGGAAGCATAAAGT
GTAAAGCCTAGGGTGCCTAATGAGTGAGCTAACTCACATTAATTGCGTTGCGCTCACTGCCCGCTTTCCA
GTCGGGAAACCTGTCGTGCCAGCTGCATTAATGAATCGGCCAACGCGCGGGGAGAGGCGGTTTGCGTATT
GGGCGCTACAGACATGATAAGATACATTGATGAGTTTGGACAAACCACAACTAGAATGCAGTGAAAAAAA
TGCTTTATTTGTGAAATTTGTGATGCTATTGCTTTATTTGTAACCATTATAAGCTGCAATAAACAAGTTG
GGGTGGGCGAAGAACTCCAGCATGAGATCCCCGCGCTGGAGGATCATCCAGCCGGCGTCCCGGAAAACGA
TTCCGAAGCCCAACCTTTCATAGAAGGCGGCGGTGGAATCGAAATCTCGTAGCACGTGTCAGTCCTGCTC
CTCGGCCACGAAGTGCTTAGCCCTCCCACACATAACCAGAGGGCAGCAATTCACGAATCCCAACTGCCGT
CGGCTGTCCATCACTGTCCTTCACTATGGCTTTGATCCCAGGATGCAGATCGAGAAGCACCTGTCGGCAC
CGTCCGCAGGGGCTCAAGATGCCCCTGTTCTCATTTCCGATCGCGACGATACAAGTCAGGTTGCCAGCTG
CCGCAGCAGCAGCAGTGCCCAGCACCACGAGTTCTGCACAAGGTCCCCCAGTAAAATGATATACATTGAC
ACCAGTGAAGATGCGGCCGTCGCTAGAGAGAGCTGCGCTGGCGACGCTGTAGTCTTCAGAGATGGGGATG
CTGTTGATTGTAGCCGTTGCTCTTTCAATGAGGGTGGATTCTTCTTGAGACAAAGGCTTGGCCATGGTTT
AGTTCCTCACCTTGTCGTATTATACTATGCCGATATACTATGCCGATGATTAATTGTCAACACGTGCTGA
TCAGATCCGAAAATGGATATACAAGCTCCCGGGAGCTTTTTGCAAAAGCCTAGGCCTCCAAAAAAGCCTC
CTCACTACTTCTGGAATAGCTCAGAGGCAGAGGCGGCCTCGGCCTCTGCATAAATAAAAAAAATTAGTCA
GCCATGGGGCGGAGAATGGGCGGAACTGGGCGGAGTTAGAGGCGGGATGGGCGGAGTTAGGGGCGGGACT
ATGGTTGCTGACTAATTGAGATGCATGCTTTGCATACTTCTGCCTGCTGGGGAGCCTGGGGACTTTCCAC
ACCTGGTTGCTGACTAATTGAGATGCATGCTTTGCATACTTCTGCCTGCTGGGGAGCCTGGGGACTTTCC
ACACCCTAACTGACACACATTCCACAGAATTCACTGACTCGCTGCGCTCGGTCGTTCGGCTGCGGCGAGC
GGTATCAGCTCACTCAAAGGCGGTAATACGGTTATCCACAGAATCAGGGGATAACGCAGGAAAGAACATG
TAAGTGATCTCCAAAAAATAAGTACTTTTTGACTGTAAATAAAATTGTAAGGAGTAAAAAGTACTTTTTT
TTCTAAAAAAATGTAATTAAGTAAAAGTAAAAGTATTGATTTTTAATTGTACTCAAGTAAAGTAAAAATC
CCCAAAAATAATACTTAAGTACAGTAATCAAGTAAAATTACTCAAGTACTTTACACCTCTGCATGTGAGC
AAAAGGCCAGCAAAAGGCCAGGAACCGTAAAAAGGCCGCGTTGCTGGCGTTTTTCCATAGGCTCCGCCCC
CCTGACGAGCATCACAAAAATCGACGCTCAAGTCAGAGGTGGCGAAACCCGACAGGACTATAAAGATACC
AGGCGTTTCCCCCTGGAAGCTCCCTCGTGCGCTCTCCTGTTCCGACCCTGCCGCTTACCGGATACCTGTC
CGCCTTTCTCCCTTCGGGAAGCGTGGCGCTTTCTCATAGCTCACGCTGTAGGTATCTCAGTTCGGTGTAG
GTCGTTCGCTCCAAGCTGGGCTGTGTGCACGAACCCCCCGTTCAGCCCGACCGCTGCGCCTTATCCGGTA
ACTATCGTCTTGAGTCCAACCCGGTAAGACACGACTTATCGCCACTGGCAGCAGCCACTGGTAACAGGAT
TAGCAGAGCGAGGTATGTAGGCGGTGCTACAGAGTTCTTGAAGTGGTGGCCTAACTACGGCTACACTAGA
AGAACAGTATTTGGTATCTGCGCTCTGCTGAAGCCAGTTACCTTCGGAAAAAGAGTTGGTAGCTCTTGAT
CCGGCAAACAAACCACCGCTGGTAGCGGTGGTTTTTTTGTTTGCAAGCAGCAGATTACGCGCAGAAAAAA
AGGATCTCAAGAAGATCCTTTGATCTTTTCTACGGGGTCTGACACTCAGTGGAACGAAAACTCACGTTAA
GGGATTTTGGTCATGAGATTATCAAAAAGGATCTTCACCTAGATCCTTTTAAATTAAAAATGAAGTTTTA
AATCAATCTAAAGTATATATGAGTAAACTTGGTCTGACAGTTACCAATGCTTAATCAGTGAGGCACCTAT
CTCAGCGATCTGTCTATTTCGTTCATCCATAGTTGCCTGACTCCCCGTCGTGTAGATAACTACGATACGG
GAGGGCTTACCATCTGGCCCCAGTGCTGCAATGATACCGCGGGACCCACGCTCACCGGCTCCAGATTTAT
CAGCAATAAACCAGCCAGCCGGAAGGGCCGAGCGCAGAAGTGGTCCTGCAACTTTATCCGCCTCCATCCA
GTCTATTAATTGTTGCCGGGAAGCTAGAGTAAGTAGTTCGCCAGTTAATAGTTTGCGCAACGTTGTTGCC
ATTGCTACAGGCATCGTGGTGTCACGCTCGTCGTTTGGTATGGCTTCATTCAGCTCCGGTTCCCAACGAT
CAAGGCGAGTTACATGATCCCCCATGTTGTGCAAAAAAGCGGTTAGCTCCTTCGGTCCTCCGATCGTTGT
CAGAAGTAAGTTGGCCGCAGTGTTATCACTCATGGTTATGGCAGCACTGCATAATTCTCTTACTGTCATG
CCATCCGTAAGATGCTTTTCTGTGACTGGTGAGTACTCAACCAAGTCATTCTGAGAATAGTGTATGCGGC
GACCGAGTTGCTCTTGCCCGGCGTCAATACGGGATAATACCGCGCCACATAGCAGAACTTTAAAAGTGCT
CATCATTGGAAAACGTTCTTCGGGGCGAAAACTCTCAAGGATCTTACCGCTGTTGAGATCCAGTTCGATG
TAACCCACTCGTGCACCCAACTGATCTTCAGCATCTTTTACTTTCACCAGCGTTTCTGGGTGAGCAAAAA
CAGGAAGGCAAAATGCCGCAAAAAAGGGAATAAGGGCGACACGGAAATGTTGAATACTCATACTCTTCCT
TTTTCAATATTATTGAAGCATTTATCAGGGTTATTGTCTCATGAGCGGATACATATTTGAATGTATTTAG
AAAAATAAACAAATAGGGGTTCCGCGCACATTTCCCCGAAAAGTGCCACCTGACGTCGACGGATCGGGAG
ATCGATCTCCCGATCCCCTAAGGTCGACTCTCAGTACAATCTGCTCTGATGCCGCATAGTTAAGCCAGTA
TCTGCTCCCTGCTTGTGTGTTGGAGGTCGCTGAGTAGTGCGCGAGCAAAATTTAAGCTACAACAAGGCAA
GGCTTGACCGACAATTGCATGAAGAATCTGCTTAGGGTTAGGCGTTTTGCGCTGCTTCGCGATGTACGGG
CCAGATATACGCGGGTACCGGCATATGGTTCTTGACAGAGGTGTAAAAAGTACTCAAAAATTTTACTCAA
GTGAAAGTACAAGTACTTAGGGAAAATTTTACTCAATTAAAAGTAAAAGTATCTGGCTAGAATCTTACTT
GAGTAAAAGTAAAAAAGTACTCCATTAAAATTGTACTTGAGTATTAACGCGTTGACATTGATTATTGACT
AGTTATTAATAGTAATCAATTACGGGGTCATTAGTTCATAGCCCATATATGGAGTTCCGCGTTACATAAC
TTACGGTAAATGGCCCGCCTGGCTGACCGCCCAACGACCCCCGCCCATTGACGTCAATAATGACGTATGT
TCCCATAGTAACGCCAATAGGGACTTTCCATTGACGTCAATGGGTGGAGTATTTACGGTAAACTGCCCAC
TTGGCAGTACATCAAGTGTATCATATGCCAAGTACGCCCCCTATTGACGTCAATGACGGTAAATGGCCCG
CCTGGCATTATGCCCAGTACATGACCTTATGGGACTTTCCTACTTGGCAGTACATCTACGTATTAGTCAT
CGCTATTACCATGGTGATGCGGTTTTGGCAGTACATCAATGGGCGTGGATAGCGGTTTGACTCACGGGGA
TTTCCAAGTCTCCACCCCATTGACGTCAATGGGAGTTTGTTTTGGCACCAAAATCAACGGGACTTTCCAA
AATGTCGTAACAACTCCGCCCCATTGACGCAAATGGGCGGTAGGCGTGTACGGTGGGAGGTCTATATAAG
CAGAGCTGGTTTAGTGAACCGTCAGATCCGCTAGAGATCCGCGGCCGCTAATACGACTCACTATAGGGAG
AGCCGCCACCATGAAACGGACAGCCGACGGAAGCGAGTTCGAGTCACCAAAGAAGAAGCGGAAAGTCAGT
TCAAAGACTGGGCCTGTCGCCGTCGATCCAACCCTGCGCCGCCGGATTGAACCTCACGAGTTTGAAGTGT
TCTTTGACCCCCGGGAGCTGAGAAAGGAGACATGCCTGCTGTACGAGATCAACTGGGGAGGCAGGGAGGC
CATCTGGAGGCACACCTCTCAGAACACAAATAAGCACGTGGAGGTGAACTTCATCGAGAAGTTTACCACA
GAGCGGTACTTCTGCCCCAATACCAGATGTAGCATCACATGGTTTCTGAGCTGGTCCCCTTGCGGAGAGT
GTAGCAGGGCCATCACCGAGTTCCTGTCCAGATATCCAAATGTGACACTGTTTATCTACATCGCCAGGCT
GTATCACCTGGCAAACCCAAGGAATAGGCAGGGCCTGCGCGATCTGATCAGCTCCGGCGTGACCATCCAG
ATCATGACAGAGCAGGAGTCCGGCTACTGCTGGCACAACTTCGTGAATTATTCTCCTAGCAACGAGTCCC
ACTGGCCTAGGTACCCACACCTGTGGGTGCGCCTGTACGTGCTGGAGCTGTATTGCATCATCCTGGGCCT
GCCCCCTTGTCTGAATATCCTGCGGAGAAAGCAGAGCCAGCTGACCTCCTTTACAATCGCCCTGCAGTCT
TGTCACTATCAGAGGCTGCCACCCCACATCCTGTGGGCCACAGGCCTGAAGTCTGGCGGATCTAGCGGAG
GATCCTCTGGCAGCGAGACACCAGGAACAAGCGAGTCAGCAACACCAGAGAGCAGTGGCGGCAGCAGCGG
CGGCAGCGACAAGAAGTACAGCATCGGCCTGGCCATCGGCACCAACTCTGTGGGCTGGGCCGTGATCACC
GACGAGTACAAGGTGCCCAGCAAGAAATTCAAGGTGCTGGGCAACACCGACCGGCACAGCATCAAGAAGA
ACCTGATCGGAGCCCTGCTGTTCGACAGCGGCGAAACAGCCGAGGCCACCCGGCTGAAGAGAACCGCCAG
AAGAAGATACACCAGACGGAAGAACCGGATCTGCTATCTGCAAGAGATCTTCAGCAACGAGATGGCCAAG
GTGGACGACAGCTTCTTCCACAGACTGGAAGAGTCCTTCCTGGTGGAAGAGGATAAGAAGCACGAGCGGC
ACCCCATCTTCGGCAACATCGTGGACGAGGTGGCCTACCACGAGAAGTACCCCACCATCTACCACCTGAG
AAAGAAACTGGTGGACAGCACCGACAAGGCCGACCTGCGGCTGATCTATCTGGCCCTGGCCCACATGATC
AAGTTCCGGGGCCACTTCCTGATCGAGGGCGACCTGAACCCCGACAACAGCGACGTGGACAAGCTGTTCA
TCCAGCTGGTGCAGACCTACAACCAGCTGTTCGAGGAAAACCCCATCAACGCCAGCGGCGTGGACGCCAA
GGCCATCCTGTCTGCCAGACTGAGCAAGAGCAGACGGCTGGAAAATCTGATCGCCCAGCTGCCCGGCGAG
AAGAAGAATGGCCTGTTCGGAAACCTGATTGCCCTGAGCCTGGGCCTGACCCCCAACTTCAAGAGCAACT
TCGACCTGGCCGAGGATGCCAAACTGCAGCTGAGCAAGGACACCTACGACGACGACCTGGACAACCTGCT
GGCCCAGATCGGCGACCAGTACGCCGACCTGTTTCTGGCCGCCAAGAACCTGTCCGACGCCATCCTGCTG
AGCGACATCCTGAGAGTGAACACCGAGATCACCAAGGCCCCCCTGAGCGCCTCTATGATCAAGAGATACG
ACGAGCACCACCAGGACCTGACCCTGCTGAAAGCTCTCGTGC
Features (pLannotate 1.2.2; 24 found; start..end, strand, type, name):
    588..3082    +  CDS            Cas9(C) (fragment): C-terminal portion of Streptococcus pyogenes Cas9 (Zetsche et al., 2015)
   3396..3644    +  CDS            UGI: UNGI_BPPB2 - Experimental evidence at protein level: Swiss-Prot protein existence level 1. This protein binds specifically and reversibly to the host uracil-DNA glycosylase, preventing removal of uracil residues from PBS2 DNA by the host uracil-excision repair system. From Bacillus phage PBS2 (Bacteriophage PBS2).
   3762..3986    +  polyA_signal   bGH poly(A) signal: bovine growth hormone polyadenylation signal
   3990..4011    +  promoter       SV40 promoter (fragment): SV40 enhancer and early promoter
   4016..4032    +  misc_feature   MCS (fragment): pBluescript multiple cloning site
   4081..4097    -  protein_bind   lac operator: The lac repressor binds to the lac operator to inhibit transcription in E. coli. This inhibition can be relieved by adding lactose or isopropyl-β-D-thiogalactopyranoside (IPTG). lac repressor encoded by lacI
   4105..4135    -  promoter       lac promoter: promoter for the E. coli lac operon
   4150..4171    -  protein_bind   CAP binding site: CAP binding activates transcription in the presence of cAMP. E. coli catabolite activator protein
   4184..4276    -  CDS            lacI (fragment): lac repressor; lacI; The lac repressor binds to the lac operator to inhibit transcription in E. coli. This inhibition can be relieved by adding lactose or isopropyl-β-D-thiogalactopyranoside (IPTG).
   4288..4409    -  polyA_signal   SV40 poly(A) signal: SV40 polyadenylation signal
   4404..4529    -  CDS            ble (fragment): BLE_KLEPN - Experimental evidence at protein level: Swiss-Prot protein existence level 1. Binding protein with a strong affinity to the bleomycin family of antibiotics. Binds to CL990; an antimitotic-antibiotic compound. From Klebsiella pneumoniae.
   4539..4566    -  CDS            BleoR (fragment): antibiotic-binding protein; Sh ble from Streptoalloteichus hindustanus; confers resistance to bleomycin, phleomycin, and Zeocin™
   4567..4965    -  CDS            BSD: blasticidin S deaminase; Aspergillus terreus BSD; confers resistance to blasticidin
   4984..5031    -  promoter       EM7 promoter: synthetic bacterial promoter&nbsp
   5079..5408    -  promoter       SV40 promoter: SV40 enhancer and early promoter
   5792..6380    -  rep_origin     ori: high-copy-number ColE1/pMB1/pBR322/pUC origin of replication
   6551..7411    -  CDS            AmpR: β-lactamase; bla; confers resistance to ampicillin, carbenicillin, and related antibiotics
   7412..7516    -  promoter       AmpR promoter: bla
   7587..7631    -  misc_feature   bom (fragment): basis of mobility region from pBR322
   7964..8343    +  enhancer       CMV enhancer: human cytomegalovirus immediate early enhancer
   8344..8547    +  promoter       CMV promoter: human cytomegalovirus (CMV) immediate early promoter
   8589..8607    +  promoter       T7 promoter: promoter for bacteriophage T7 RNA polymerase
   8678..9361    +  CDS            Apobec1: ABEC1_RAT - Experimental evidence at protein level: Swiss-Prot protein existence level 1. Catalytic component of the apolipoprotein B mRNA editing enzyme complex which is responsible for the postranscriptional editing of a CAA codon for Gln to a UAA codon for stop in the APOB mRNA. May also play a role in the epigenetic regulation of gene expression by participating in DNA demethylation. From Rattus norvegicus (Rat).
   9458..587     +  CDS            dCas9(N) (across the origin): N-terminal portion of catalytically inactive Streptococcus pyogenes dCas9 carrying the D10A mutation (Zetsche et al., 2015)
