[The description below was written by a language model from this plasmid's Addgene catalogue record and pLannotate feature annotations shown in this document.]
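Description:
p2T-CMV-EA-evoAPOBEC1max_NG-BlastR is a 10,472 nt mammalian expression plasmid encoding a cytosine (C-to-T) base editor, built on the p2T-CMV-BlastR backbone. It is propagated in E. coli as a high-copy plasmid through a ColE1/pUC-type origin and selected with ampicillin via the β-lactamase gene. For selection in mammalian cells it carries a separate cassette on the opposite strand in which the SV40 enhancer/early promoter, followed by the bacterial EM7 promoter, drives blasticidin S deaminase (BSD), terminated by an SV40 polyadenylation signal. Short annotated fragments of bleomycin-resistance genes, lacI, the lac promoter/operator and a pBluescript multiple cloning site appear to be backbone remnants rather than functional units.

The editor is expressed from the CMV enhancer and immediate-early promoter, with a T7 promoter just downstream that could support in vitro transcription, and ends at the bovine growth hormone polyadenylation signal. The open reading frame begins with an APOBEC1 deaminase domain that matches rat APOBEC1 in the annotation (although the catalogue lists the insert species as human); per the record this is the evolved evoAPOBEC1max variant carrying H47E and S48A. It is fused to Streptococcus pyogenes Cas9, annotated in two segments spanning the sequence origin, bearing the D10A nickase mutation and described as the NG variant, implying relaxed NG PAM recognition. The insert name specifies two uracil glycosylase inhibitor (UGI) copies, though only one is annotated in the feature table. The deaminase converts cytosine to uracil in the guide-exposed strand, the nickase cuts the opposite strand to bias repair, and UGI blocks uracil excision. No guide RNA cassette is annotated, so the guide must be supplied separately. The associated publication concerns base editing of the trinucleotide repeats underlying Huntington's disease and Friedreich's ataxia.
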