Addgene plasmid #232721: p2T-CMV-EA-evoAPOBEC1max_NG-BlastR
Purpose: C-to-T base editor
Depositing lab: David Liu. Depositing organization: Broad Institute. Publication: Base editing of trinucleotide repeats that cause Huntington's disease and Friedreich's ataxia reduces somatic repeat expansions in patient cells and in mice. Matuszek Z, Arbab M, Kesavan M, Hsu A, Roy JCL, Zhao J, Yu T, Weisburd B, Newby GA, Doherty NJ, Wu M, Shibata S, Cristian A, Tao YA, Fearnley LG, Bahlo M, Rehm HL, Xie J, Gao G, Mouro Pinto R, Liu DR. Nat Genet. 2025 May 26. doi: 10.1038/s41588-025-02172-8. PubMed 40419681.
Backbone
  Vector backbone: p2T-CMV-BlastR
  Vector type: Mammalian Expression
Growth in bacteria
  Bacterial resistance: Ampicillin, 100 μg/mL
  Growth temperature: 37°C
  Growth strain: DH5alpha
  Copy number: High Copy
Gene/Insert
  Gene/Insert name: evoAPOBEC1max H47E+S48A-nCas9(NG)-UGI-UGI
  Species: H. sapiens (human)
  Mutation: within evoAPOBEC1: H47E+S48A; within Cas9 D10A
  Cloning method: Unknown
Terms and licenses: Academic/Nonprofit Terms; Industry Terms: Not Available to Industry
How to cite: p2T-CMV-EA-evoAPOBEC1max_NG-BlastR was a gift from David Liu (Addgene plasmid # 232721 ; http://n2t.net/addgene:232721 ; RRID:Addgene_232721)
